>Addgene plasmid #99293 | hSTARR-seq_TTF2 vector | addgene full sequence | sequence record 193171 | Addgene NGS Result
ACCGCTGGTAGCGGTGGTTTTTTTGTTTGCAAGCAGCAGATTACGCGCAGAAAAAAAGGATCTCAAGAAG
ATCCTTTGATCTTTTCTACGGGGTCTGACGCTCAGTGGAACGAAAACTCACGTTAAGGGATTTTGGTCAT
GAGATTATCAAAAAGGATCTTCACCTAGATCCTTTTAAATTAAAAATGAAGTTTTAAATCAATCTAAAGT
ATATATGAGTAAACTTGGTCTGACAGCGGCCGCAAATGCTAAACCACTGCAGTGGTTACCAGTGCTTGAT
CAGTGAGGCACCGATCTCAGCGATCTGCCTATTTCGTTCGTCCATAGTGGCCTGACTCCCCGTCGTGTAG
ATCACTACGATTCGTGAGGGCTTACCATCAGGCCCCAGCGCAGCAATGATGCCGCGAGAGCCGCGTTCAC
CGGCCCCCGATTTGTCAGCAATGAACCAGCCAGCAGGGAGGGCCGAGCGAAGAAGTGGTCCTGCTACTTT
GTCCGCCTCCATCCAGTCTATGAGCTGCTGTCGTGATGCTAGAGTAAGAAGTTCGCCAGTGAGTAGTTTC
CGAAGAGTTGTGGCCATTGCTACTGGCATCGTGGTATCACGCTCGTCGTTCGGTATGGCTTCGTTCAACT
CTGGTTCCCAGCGGTCAAGCCGGGTCACATGATCACCCATATTATGAAGAAATGCAGTCAGCTCCTTAGG
GCCTCCGATCGTTGTCAGAAGTAAGTTGGCCGCGGTGTTGTCGCTCATGGTAATGGCAGCACTACACAAT
TCTCTTACCGTCATGCCATCCGTAAGATGCTTTTCCGTGACCGGCGAGTACTCAACCAAGTCGTTTTGTG
AGTAGTGTATACGGCGACCAAGCTGCTCTTGCCCGGCGTCTATACGGGACAACACCGCGCCACATAGCAG
TACTTTGAAAGTGCTCATCATCGGGAATCGTTCTTCGGGGCGGAAAGACTCAAGGATCTTGCCGCTATTG
AGATCCAGTTCGATATAGCCCACTCTTGCACCCAGTTGATCTTCAGCATCTTTTACTTTCACCAGCGTTT
CGGGGTGTGCAAAAACAGGCAAGCAAAATGCCGCAAAGAAGGGAATGAGTGCGACACGAAAATGTTGGAT
GCTCATACTCGTCCTTTTTCAATATTATTGAAGCATTTATCAGGGTTACTAGTACGTCTCTCAAGGATAA
GTAAGTAATATTAAGGTACGGGAGGTATTGGACAGGCCGCAATAAAATATCTTTATTTTCATTACATCTG
TGTGTTGGTTTTTTGTGTGAATCGATAGTACTAACATACGCTCTCCATCAAAACAAAACGAAACAAAACA
AACTAGCAAAATAGGCTGTCCCCAGTGCAAGTGCAGGTGCCAGAACATTTCTCTGGCCTAACTGGCCGGT
ACCGAAGCCTCGCCTGCACAGGGCACAGCTGCCTCTTGCCTCCTCTTCGCCTCCACGGTGGAAGGGCTGG
GGCCACGGGGCAGAGAAGAAAGGTTATCTCTGCGGGCCCGGTCGTGAGGCACTGGGCAGGTAAGTATCAA
GGTTACAAGACAGGTTTAAGGAGACCAATAGAAACTGGGCTTGTCGAGACAGAGAAGACTCTTGCGTTTC
TGATAGGCACCTATTGGTCTTACTGACATCCACTTTGCCTTTCTCTCCACAGGTGTCCACCCTGCAGGCT
TAAGCATGGCTAGCAAAGGAGAAGAACTCTTCACTGGAGTTGTCCCAATTCTTGTTGAATTAGATTGATC
TAGAGCATGCACCGGTGATATCGCGGCCGCATTAGGCACCCCAGGCTTTACACTTTATGCTTCCGGCTCG
TATAATGTGTGGATTTTGAGTTAGGATCCGTCGAGATTTTCAGGAGCTAAGGAAGCTAAAATGGAGAAAA
AAATCACTGGATATACCACCGTTGATATATCCCAATGGCATCGTAAAGAACATTTTGAGGCATTTCAGTC
AGTTGCTCAATGTACCTATAACCAGACCGTTCAGCTGGATATTACGGCCTTTTTAAAGACCGTAAAGAAA
AATAAGCACAAGTTTTATCCGGCCTTTATTCACATTCTTGCCCGCCTGATGAATGCTCATCCGGAATTCC
GTATGGCAATGAAAGACGGTGAGCTGGTGATATGGGATAGTGTTCACCCTTGTTACACCGTTTTCCATGA
GCAAACTGAAACGTTTTCATCGCTCTGGAGTGAATACCACGACGATTTCCGGCAGTTTCTACACATATAT
TCGCAAGATGTGGCGTGTTACGGTGAAAACCTGGCCTATTTCCCTAAAGGGTTTATTGAGAATATGTTTT
TCGTCTCAGCCAATCCCTGGGTGAGTTTCACCAGTTTTGATTTAAACGTGGCCAATATGGACAACTTCTT
CGCCCCCGTTTTCACCATGGGCAAATATTATACGCAAGGCGACAAGGTGCTGATGCCGCTGGCGATTCAG
GTTCATCATGCCGTTTGTGATGGCTTCCATGTCGGCAGAATGCTTAATGAATTACAACAGTACTGCGATG
AGTGGCAGGGCGGGGCGTAAACGCGTGGATCCGGCTTACTAAAAGCCAGATAACAGTATGCGTATTTGCG
CGCTGATTTTTGCGGTATAAGAATATATACTGATATGTATACCCGAAGTATGTCAAAAAGAGGTATGCTA
TGAAGCAGCGTATTACAGTGACAGTTGACAGCGACAGCTATCAGTTGCTCAAGGCATATATGATGTCAAT
ATCTCCGGTCTGGTAAGCACAACCATGCAGAATGAAGCCCGTCGTCTGCGTGCCGAACGCTGGAAAGCGG
AAAATCAGGAAGGGATGGCTGAGGTCGCCCGGTTTATTGAAATGAACGGCTCTTTTGCTGACGAGAACAG
GGGCTGGTGAAATGCAGTTTAAGGTTTACACCTATAAAAGAGAGAGCCGTTATCGTCTGTTTGTGGATGT
ACAGAGTGATATTATTGACACGCCCGGGCGACGGATGGTGATCCCCCTGGCCAGTGCACGTCTGCTGTCA
GATAAAGTCTCCCGTGAACTTTACCCGGTGGTGCATATCGGGGATGAAAGCTGGCGCATGATGACCACCG
ATATGGCCAGTGTGCCGGTCTCCGTTATCGGGGAAGAAGTGGCTGATCTCAGCCACCGCGAAAATGACAT
CAAAAACGCCATTAACCTGATGTTCTGGGGAATATAAATGTCAGGCTCCCTTATACACAGCCAGTCTGCA
GGATATCGTCGACGAATTCGGCCGGCCGCTTCGAGCAGACATGATAAGATACATTGATGAGTTTGGACAA
ACCACAACTAGAATGCAGTGAAAAAAATGCTTTATTTGTGAAATTTGTGATGCTATTGCTTTATTTGTAA
CCATTATAAGCTGCAATAAACAAGTTAACAACAACAATTGCATTCATTTTATGTTTCAGGTTCAGGGGGA
GGTGTGGGAGGTTTTTTAAAGCAAGTAAAACCTCTACAAATGTGGTAAAATCGATAAGGATCCGACCGAT
GCCCTTGAGAGCCTTCAACCCAGTCAGCTCCTTCCGGTGGGCGCGGGGCATGACTATCGTCGCCGCACTT
ATGACTGTCTTCTTTATCATGCAACTCGTAGGACAGGTGCCGGCAGCGCTCTTCCGCTTCCTCGCTCACT
GACTCGCTGCGCTCGGTCGTTCGGCTGCGGCGAGCGGTATCAGCTCACTCAAAGGCGGTAATACGGTTAT
CCACAGAATCAGGGGATAACGCAGGAAAGAACATGTGAGCAAAAGGCCAGCAAAAGGCCAGGAACCGTAA
AAAGGCCGCGTTGCTGGCGTTTTTCCATAGGCTCCGCCCCCCTGACGAGCATCACAAAAATCGACGCTCA
AGTCAGAGGTGGCGAAACCCGACAGGACTATAAAGATACCAGGCGTTTCCCCCTGGAAGCTCCCTCGTGC
GCTCTCCTGTTCCGACCCTGCCGCTTACCGGATACCTGTCCGCCTTTCTCCCTTCGGGAAGCGTGGCGCT
TTCTCATAGCTCACGCTGTAGGTATCTCAGTTCGGTGTAGGTCGTTCGCTCCAAGCTGGGCTGTGTGCAC
GAACCCCCCGTTCAGCCCGACCGCTGCGCCTTATCCGGTAACTATCGTCTTGAGTCCAACCCGGTAAGAC
ACGACTTATCGCCACTGGCAGCAGCCACTGGTAACAGGATTAGCAGAGCGAGGTATGTAGGCGGTGCTAC
AGAGTTCTTGAAGTGGTGGCCTAACTACGGCTACACTAGAAGAACAGTATTTGGTATCTGCGCTCTGCTG
AAGCCAGTTACCTTCGGAAAAAGAGTTGGTAGCTCTTGATCCGGCAAACAAACC
Features (pLannotate 1.2.2; 15 found; start..end, strand, type, name):
    266..1126    -  CDS            AmpR: β-lactamase confers resistance to ampicillin, carbenicillin, and related antibiotics
   1127..1168    -  promoter       AmpR promoter (fragment): bla
   1231..1279    +  polyA_signal   poly(A) signal: synthetic polyadenylation signal
   1293..1384    +  misc_feature   pause site: RNA polymerase II transcriptional pause signal from the human α2 globin gene
   1530..1662    +  intron         chimeric intron: chimera between introns from human β-globin and immunoglobulin heavy chain genes
   1677..1745    +  CDS            cEGFP (fragment): cEGFP is a basic (constitutively fluorescent) green fluorescent protein published in 2008, derived from Aequorea victoria.
   1797..1827    +  promoter       lac UV5 promoter: E. coli lac promoter with an "up" mutation
   1851..1880    +  promoter       cat promoter (fragment): promoter of the E. coli cat gene encoding chloramphenicol acetyltransferase
   1881..2540    +  CDS            CmR: chloramphenicol acetyltransferase; cat; confers resistance to chloramphenicol
   2719..2877    +  CDS            ccdA (fragment): CCDA_ECO57 - Also known as H, letA. Experimental evidence at protein level: Swiss-Prot protein existence level 1. Antitoxin component of a type II toxin-antitoxin (TA) system which inhibits the post-segregational killing (PSK) of plasmid-free cells, also referred to as a plasmid addiction system. Binds to and blocks the activity of CcdB; will also remove bound CcdB protein from the CcdB-GyrA complex by forming a CcdA-CcdB complex, a process termed rejuvenation. Functions as a transcriptional corepressor for the ccdAB operon, repression also requires CcdB (By similarity). From Escherichia coli
   2882..3184    +  CDS            ccdB: CCDB_ECOLI - Also known as G, letB, letD. Experimental evidence at protein level: Swiss-Prot protein existence level 1. Toxic component of a type II toxin-antitoxin (TA) system, functioning in plasmid maintainence. Responsible for the post- segregational killing (PSK) of plasmid-free cells, also referred to as a plasmid addiction system. Half-life of over 2 hours. Cell killing by CcdB is accompanied by filamentation, defects in chromosome and plasmid segregation, defects in cell division, formation of anucleate cells, decreased DNA synthesis and plasmid loss. Interferes with the activity of DN
   3265..3386    -  polyA_signal   SV40 poly(A) signal: SV40 polyadenylation signal
   3409..3477    -  CDS            large T antigen (fragment): large T antigen from SV40 (simian virus 40)
   3493..3622    +  CDS            TcR (fragment): tetracycline efflux protein; tet; confers resistance to tetracycline
   3802..66      -  rep_origin     ori (across the origin): high-copy-number ColE1/pMB1/pBR322/pUC origin of replication
