[The description below was written by a language model from this plasmid's Addgene catalogue record and pLannotate feature annotations shown in this document.]
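Description:
hSTARR-seq_TTF2 vector is an empty mammalian screening backbone for STARR-seq (self-transcribing active regulatory region sequencing), an assay that measures the enhancer activity of candidate fragments from a DNA library in human cells. It derives from a Promega backbone. It replicates in E. coli from a high-copy ColE1/pUC-type origin and carries an ampicillin resistance gene (AmpR). The catalogue lists a backbone size of 2,857 bp, whereas the sequenced record is 4,324 nt. The record does not explain the difference, though it may reflect the placeholder cassette described below.

Upstream of the reporter region, the annotation shows a synthetic poly(A) signal and an RNA polymerase II pause site. These elements are commonly used to block read-through transcription from the backbone into the reporter unit. They are followed by a chimeric β-globin/immunoglobulin intron and a short GFP-derived fragment, then a bacterial cassette encoding chloramphenicol resistance (CmR) and the ccdB toxin, and finally an SV40 polyadenylation signal. The CmR–ccdB cassette is a counter-selectable stuffer, which explains the dual chloramphenicol and ampicillin selection and the need for a ccdB-tolerant strain. According to the depositor, library fragments are inserted at the AgeI and SalI sites by In-Fusion cloning. This presumably replaces the stuffer, so uncut parental plasmid would be selected against in standard strains.

In STARR-seq, candidates sit within the transcribed region downstream of the core promoter, so active enhancers drive their own transcription and can be quantified by sequencing the reporter RNA. No mammalian core promoter is annotated. The name suggests a TTF2-derived promoter, but the record does not state this. The short SV40 large T antigen and TcR fragments appear to be backbone remnants.
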