Addgene plasmid #99293: hSTARR-seq_TTF2 vector
Purpose: (Empty Backbone) Vector to measure enhancer activity of candidates from a DNA library by STARR-seq.
Depositing lab: Alexander Stark. Depositing organization: Research Institute of Molecular Pathology (IMP). Publication: Resolving systematic errors in widely used enhancer activity assays in human cells. Muerdter F, Boryn LM, Woodfin AR, Neumayr C, Rath M, Zabidi MA, Pagani M, Haberle V, Kazmar T, Catarino RR, Schernhuber K, Arnold CD, Stark A. Nat Methods. 2017 Dec 11. pii: nmeth.4534. doi: 10.1038/nmeth.4534. PubMed 29256496.
Backbone
  Vector backbone: hSTARR-seq_TTF2 vector
  Backbone manufacturer: Promega
  Backbone size (bp): 2857
  Vector type: Mammalian Expression ; hSTARR-seq screening vector
Growth in bacteria
  Bacterial resistance: Chloramphenicol and Ampicillin, 25 & 100 μg/mL
  Growth temperature: 37°C
  Growth strain: ccdB Survival
  Copy number: High Copy
Gene/Insert
  Gene/Insert name: None
Terms and licenses: Academic/Nonprofit Terms; Industry Terms: Not Available to Industry
Depositor comments: This screening vector can screen a DNA library which can be inserted via the AgeI and SalI restriction sides using subsequent In-Fusion reaction (Clontech) . Please see bioRxiv for preprint article. Posted 17 July 2017. DOI: 10.1101/164590
How to cite: hSTARR-seq_TTF2 vector was a gift from Alexander Stark (Addgene plasmid # 99293 ; http://n2t.net/addgene:99293 ; RRID:Addgene_99293)
